Addgene plasmid #191255: pBAD-Lime
Purpose: Bacterial expression plasmids for pH sensitive fluorescent protein Lime
Depositing lab: Robert Campbell. Depositing organization: University of Alberta. Publication: Rational Engineering of an Improved Genetically Encoded pH Sensor Based on Superecliptic pHluorin. Shen Y, Wen Y, Sposini S, Vishwanath AA, Abdelfattah AS, Schreiter ER, Lemieux MJ, de Juan-Sanz J, Perrais D, Campbell RE. ACS Sens. 2023 Aug 25;8(8):3014-3022. doi: 10.1021/acssensors.3c00484. Epub 2023 Jul 23. PubMed 37481776.
Backbone
  Vector backbone: pBAD
  Vector type: Bacterial Expression
Growth in bacteria
  Bacterial resistance: Ampicillin, 100 μg/mL
  Growth temperature: 37°C
  Growth strain: DH5alpha
  Copy number: High Copy
Gene/Insert
  Gene/Insert name: Lime
  Species: Synthetic
  Insert size (bp): 700
  Tag / fusion protein: His tag (N terminal on backbone)
Terms and licenses: Academic/Nonprofit Terms; Industry Terms: Not Available to Industry
How to cite: pBAD-Lime was a gift from Robert Campbell (Addgene plasmid # 191255 ; http://n2t.net/addgene:191255 ; RRID:Addgene_191255)
