[The description below was written by a language model from this plasmid's Addgene catalogue record and pLannotate feature annotations shown in this document.]
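Description:
pBAD-Lime is a bacterial expression plasmid of about 4.8 kb built on the pBAD backbone. It produces Lime, a synthetic pH-sensitive green fluorescent protein that the associated publication title places in an effort to engineer an improved pH sensor from superecliptic pHluorin. The plasmid replicates in E. coli from a ColE1/pMB1-type origin and is catalogued as high copy. A pBR322 bom region is present, and only a short fragment of rop remains. Selection is by ampicillin, through the β-lactamase gene and its own promoter.

Expression is driven by the araBAD promoter. The regulator gene araC is carried on the plasmid and transcribed in the opposite direction, so transcription is held low without L-arabinose and induced when the sugar is added. Downstream of the promoter lies the backbone's N-terminal leader. It begins with a short segment that the annotation software matched to a fragment of a composite tag, which most likely corresponds to the His tag listed in the catalogue. This is followed by the T7 gene 10 leader, which aids translation in E. coli, and the Xpress epitope with its enterokinase cleavage site. The roughly 700 bp fluorescent protein coding sequence comes next. The automated annotation labels it moxGFP, which reflects similarity among Aequorea victoria GFP derivatives, and the catalogue identifies the insert as Lime. Transcription ends at the rrnB T1 and T2 terminators, which are preceded by a 5S rRNA segment from the same operon.

The construct is suited to arabinose-inducible production of His-tagged Lime in E. coli. This could serve affinity purification and in vitro characterisation of the protein's pH-dependent fluorescence, although the record states only bacterial expression as the purpose.
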