Features (pLannotate 1.2.2; 14 found; start..end, strand, type, name):
    175..763     +  rep_origin     ori: high-copy-number ColE1/pMB1/pBR322/pUC origin of replication
    949..1089    -  misc_feature   bom: basis of mobility region from pBR322
   1191..1231    -  CDS            rop (fragment): Rop protein, which maintains plasmids at low copy number; rop
   1353..2231    -  CDS            araC: L-arabinose regulatory protein; araC
   2258..2542    +  promoter       araBAD promoter: araBAD; promoter of the L-arabinose operon of E. coli; the araC regulatory gene is transcribed in the opposite direction (Guzman et al., 1995)
   2588..2608    +  CDS            capTEV™ (fragment): composite tag for in vivo biotinylation, TEV protease cleavage, and 6xHis tagging
   2609..2641    +  CDS            T7 tag (gene 10 leader): leader peptide from bacteriophage T7 gene 10 promotes efficient translation in E. coli
   2645..2668    +  CDS            Xpress™ tag: Xpress™ epitope tag, including an enterokinase recognition and cleavage site
   2684..3400    +  CDS            moxGFP: moxGFP is a basic (constitutively fluorescent) green fluorescent protein published in 2015, derived from Aequorea victoria. It is reported to be a rapidly-maturing monomer.
   3493..3608    +  ncRNA          5S rRNA: Accession: RF00001 - 5S ribosomal RNA
   3612..3698    +  terminator     rrnB T1 terminator: Escherichia coli rrnB; transcription terminator T1 from the E. coli rrnB gene
   3790..3817    +  terminator     rrnB T2 terminator: transcription terminator T2 from the E. coli rrnB gene
   3836..3927    +  promoter       AmpR promoter: bla
   3928..4       +  CDS            AmpR (across the origin): β-lactamase; bla; confers resistance to ampicillin, carbenicillin, and related antibiotics
>Addgene plasmid #191255 | pBAD-Lime | addgene full sequence | sequence record 374871 | Addgene NGS Result
GTAACTGTCAGACCAAGTTTACTCATATATACTTTAGATTGATTTAAAACTTCATTTTTAATTTAAAAGG
ATCTAGGTGAAGATCCTTTTTGATAATCTCATGACCAAAATCCCTTAACGTGAGTTTTCGTTCCACTGAG
CGTCAGACCCCGTAGAAAAGATCAAAGGATCTTCTTGAGATCCTTTTTTTCTGCGCGTAATCTGCTGCTT
GCAAACAAAACAACCACCGCTACCAGCGGTGGTTTGTTTGCCGGATCAAGAGCTACCAACTCTTTTTCCG
AAGGTAACTGGCTTCAGCAGAGCGCAGATACCAAATACTGTCCTTCTAGTGTAGCCGTAGTTAGGCCACC
ACTTCAAGAACTCTGTAGCACCGCCTACATACCTCGCTCTGCTAATCCTGTTACCAGTGGCTGCTGCCAG
TGGCGATAAGTCGTGTCTTACCGGGTTGGACTCAAGACGATAGTTACCGGATAAGGCGCAGCGGTCGGGC
TGAACGGGGGGTTCGTGCACACAGCCCAGCTTGGAGCGAACGACCTACACCGAACTGAGATACCTACAGC
GTGAGCTATGAGAAAGCGCCACGCTTCCCGAAGGGAGAAAGGCGGACAGGTATCCGGTAAGCGGCAGGGT
CGGAACAGGAGAGCGCACGAGGGAGCTTCCAGGGGGAAACGCCTGGTATCTTTATAGTCCTGTCGGGTTT
CGCCACCTCTGACTTGAGCGTCGATTTTTGTGATGCTCGTCAGGGGGGCGGAGCCTATGGAAAAACGCCA
GCAACGCGGCCTTTTTACGGTTCCTGGCCTTTTGCTGGCCTTTTGCTCACATGTTCTTTCCTGCGTTATC
CCCTGATTCTGTGGATAACCGTATTACCGCCTTTGAGTGAGCTGATACCGCTCGCCGCAGCCGAACGACC
GAGCGCAGCGAGTCAGTGAGCGAGGAAGCGGAAGAGCGCCTGATGCGGTATTTTCTCCTTACGCATCTGT
GCGGTATTTCACACCGCATATGGTGCACTCTCAGTACAATCTGCTCTGATGCCGCATAGTTAAGCCAGTA
TACACTCCGCTATCGCTACGTGACTGGGTCATGGCTGCGCCCCGACACCCGCCAACACCCGCTGACGCGC
CCTGACGGGCTTGTCTGCTCCCGGCATCCGCTTACAGACAAGCTGTGACCGTCTCCGGGAGCTGCATGTG
TCAGAGGTTTTCACCGTCATCACCGAAACGCGCGAGGCAGCAGATCAATTCGCGCGCGAAGGCGAAGCGG
CATGCATAATGTGCCTGTCAAATGGACGAAGCAGGGATTCTGCAAACCCTATGCTACTCCGTCAAGCCGT
CAATTGTCTGATTCGTTACCAATTATGACAACTTGACGGCTACATCATTCACTTTTTCTTCACAACCGGC
ACGGAACTCGCTCGGGCTGGCCCCGGTGCATTTTTTAAATACCCGCGAGAAATAGAGTTGATCGTCAAAA
CCAACATTGCGACCGACGGTGGCGATAGGCATCCGGGTGGTGCTCAAAAGCAGCTTCGCCTGGCTGATAC
GTTGGTCCTCGCGCCAGCTTAAGACGCTAATCCCTAACTGCTGGCGGAAAAGATGTGACAGACGCGACGG
CGACAAGCAAACATGCTGTGCGACGCTGGCGATATCAAAATTGCTGTCTGCCAGGTGATCGCTGATGTAC
TGACAAGCCTCGCGTACCCGATTATCCATCGGTGGATGGAGCGACTCGTTAATCGCTTCCATGCGCCGCA
GTAACAATTGCTCAAGCAGATTTATCGCCAGCAGCTCCGAATAGCGCCCTTCCCCTTGCCCGGCGTTAAT
GATTTGCCCAAACAGGTCGCTGAAATGCGGCTGGTGCGCTTCATCCGGGCGAAAGAACCCCGTATTGGCA
AATATTGACGGCCAGTTAAGCCATTCATGCCAGTAGGCGCGCGGACGAAAGTAAACCCACTGGTGATACC
ATTCGCGAGCCTCCGGATGACGACCGTAGTGATGAATCTCTCCTGGCGGGAACAGCAAAATATCACCCGG
TCGGCAAACAAATTCTCGTCCCTGATTTTTCACCACCCCCTGACCGCGAATGGTGAGATTGAGAATATAA
CCTTTCATTCCCAGCGGTCGGTCGATAAAAAAATCGAGATAACCGTTGGCCTCAATCGGCGTTAAACCCG
CCACCAGATGGGCATTAAACGAGTATCCCGGCAGCAGGGGATCATTTTGCGCTTCAGCCATACTTTTCAT
ACTCCCGCCATTCAGAGAAGAAACCAATTGTCCATATTGCATCAGACATTGCCGTCACTGCGTCTTTTAC
TGGCTCTTCTCGCTAACCAAACCGGTAACCCCGCTTATTAAAAGCATTCTGTAACAAAGCGGGACCAAAG
CCATGACAAAAACGCGTAACAAAAGTGTCTATAATCACGGCAGAAAAGTCCACATTGATTATTTGCACGG
CGTCACACTTTGCTATGCCATAGCATTTTTATCCATAAGATTAGCGGATCCTACCTGACGCTTTTTATCG
CAACTCTCTACTGTTTCTCCATACCCGTTTTTTGGGCTAACAGGAGGAATTAACCATGGGGGGTTCTCAT
CATCATCATCATCATGGTATGGCTAGCATGACTGGTGGACAGCAAATGGGTCGGGATCTGTACGACGATG
ACGATAAGGATCCGAGCTCGAGAATGGTGAGTAAAGGAGAAGAACTTTTCACTGGAGTGGTGCCTATCCT
GGTGGAACTGGATGGCGACGTGAACGGCCACAAGTTCAGCGTTAGAGGCGAAGGCGAAGGGGATGCCACA
AACGGCAAGCTGACCCTGAAGTTCATCAGCACCACAGGCAAGCTGCCCGTGCCTTGGCCTACACTGGTCA
CAACACTGACCTACGGCGTGCAGAGCTTCAGCAGATACCCCGACCACATGAAGCGGCACGATTTCTTCAA
GAGCGCCATGCCAGAGGGCTACGTGCAAGAGAGAACCATCAGCTTCAAGGACGACGGCACCTACAAGACC
AGAGCCGAAGTGAAGTTCGAGGGCGACACCCTGGTCAACCGGATCGAGCTGAAGGGCATCGACTTCAAAG
AGGACGGCAACATCCTGGGCCACAAACTTGAGTACAACTTCAACGACCACCAGGTCTACATCACCGCCGA
CAAGCAGAAGAACGGCATCAAGGCCAACTTCAAGATCCGGCACAACGTGGAAGATGGCAGCGTGCAGCTG
GCCGATCACTACCAGCAGAACACACCCATCGGAGATGGCCCTGTGCTGCTGCCCGATAACCACTACCTGT
TCACCACCAGCACACTGAGCAAGGACCCCAACGAGAAGCGGGACCACATGGTGCTGCTGGAATTTGTGAC
CGCCGCCGGCATTACACATGGCATGGATGAACTATACAAATGAAAGCTTGGCTGTTTTGGCGGATGAGAG
AAGATTTTCAGCCTGATACAGATTAAATCAGAACGCAGAAGCGGTCTGATAAAACAGAATTTGCCTGGCG
GCAGTAGCGCGGTGGTCCCACCTGACCCCATGCCGAACTCAGAAGTGAAACGCCGTAGCGCCGATGGTAG
TGTGGGGTCTCCCCATGCGAGAGTAGGGAACTGCCAGGCATCAAATAAAACGAAAGGCTCAGTCGAAAGA
CTGGGCCTTTCGTTTTATCTGTTGTTTGTCGGTGAACGCTCTCCTGAGTAGGACAAATCCGCCGGGAGCG
GATTTGAACGTTGCGAAGCAACGGCCCGGAGGGTGGCGGGCAGGACGCCCGCCATAAACTGCCAGGCATC
AAATTAAGCAGAAGGCCATCCTGACGGATGGCCTTTTTGCGTTTCTACAAACTCTTTTGTTTATTTTTCT
AAATACATTCAAATATGTATCCGCTCATGAGACAATAACCCTGATAAATGCTTCAATAATATTGAAAAAG
GAAGAGTATGAGTATTCAACATTTCCGTGTCGCCCTTATTCCCTTTTTTGCGGCATTTTGCCTTCCTGTT
TTTGCTCACCCAGAAACGCTGGTGAAAGTAAAAGATGCTGAAGATCAGTTGGGTGCACGAGTGGGTTACA
TCGAACTGGATCTCAACAGCGGTAAGATCCTTGAGAGTTTTCGCCCCGAAGAACGTTTTCCAATGATGAG
CACTTTTAAAGTTCTGCTATGTGGCGCGGTATTATCCCGTGTTGACGCCGGGCAAGAGCAACTCGGTCGC
CGCATACACTATTCTCAGAATGACTTGGTTGAGTACTCACCAGTCACAGAAAAGCATCTTACGGATGGCA
TGACAGTAAGAGAATTATGCAGTGCTGCCATAACCATGAGTGATAACACTGCGGCCAACTTACTTCTGAC
AACGATCGGAGGACCGAAGGAGCTAACCGCTTTTTTGCACAACATGGGGGATCATGTAACTCGCCTTGAT
CGTTGGGAACCGGAGCTGAATGAAGCCATACCAAACGACGAGCGTGACACCACGATGCCTGTAGCAATGG
CAACAACGTTGCGCAAACTATTAACTGGCGAACTACTTACTCTAGCTTCCCGGCAACAATTAATAGACTG
GATGGAGGCGGATAAAGTTGCAGGACCACTTCTGCGCTCGGCCCTTCCGGCTGGCTGGTTTATTGCTGAT
AAATCTGGAGCCGGTGAGCGTGGGTCTCGCGGTATCATTGCAGCACTGGGGCCAGATGGTAAGCCCTCCC
GTATCGTAGTTATCTACACGACGGGGAGTCAGGCAACTATGGATGAACGAAATAGACAGATCGCTGAGAT
AGGTGCCTCACTGATTAAGCATTG
