>Addgene plasmid #191255 | pBAD-Lime | depositor partial sequence | sequence record 370851 | Lime
ATGGTGAGTAAAGGAGAAGAACTTTTCACTGGAGTGGTGCCTATCCTGGTGGAACTGGATGGCGACGTGA
ACGGCCACAAGTTCAGCGTTAGAGGCGAAGGCGAAGGGGATGCCACAAACGGCAAGCTGACCCTGAAGTT
CATCAGCACCACAGGCAAGCTGCCCGTGCCTTGGCCTACACTGGTCACAACACTGACCTACGGCGTGCAG
AGCTTCAGCAGATACCCCGACCACATGAAGCGGCACGATTTCTTCAAGAGCGCCATGCCAGAGGGCTACG
TGCAAGAGAGAACCATCAGCTTCAAGGACGACGGCACCTACAAGACCAGAGCCGAAGTGAAGTTCGAGGG
CGACACCCTGGTCAACCGGATCGAGCTGAAGGGCATCGACTTCAAAGAGGACGGCAACATCCTGGGCCAC
AAACTTGAGTACAACTTCAACGACCACCAGGTCTACATCACCGCCGACAAGCAGAAGAACGGCATCAAGG
CCAACTTCAAGATCCGGCACAACGTGGAAGATGGCAGCGTGCAGCTGGCCGATCACTACCAGCAGAACAC
ACCCATCGGAGATGGCCCTGTGCTGCTGCCCGATAACCACTACCTGTTCACCACCAGCACACTGAGCAAG
GACCCCAACGAGAAGCGGGACCACATGGTGCTGCTGGAATTTGTGACCGCCGCCGGCATTACACATGGCA
TGGATGAACTATACAAATGA
